Addgene plasmid #49078: pcDNA3.1 Flag YFP hNKCC1 TM-cysteineless (NT859)
Purpose: Expresses human NKCC1 mutant lacking cysteine residues within transmembrane domains and with an N-terminal 3xFLAG-YFP tag in mammalian cells. cDNA is synthetic,containing convenient restriction sites
Depositing lab: Biff Forbush. Depositing organization: Yale University. Publication: Functional Expression of Human NKCC1 from a Synthetic Cassette-Based cDNA: Introduction of Extracellular Epitope Tags and Removal of Cysteines. Somasekharan S, Monette MY, Forbush B. PLoS One. 2013 Dec 5;8(12):e82060. doi: 10.1371/journal.pone.0082060. PubMed 24339991.
Backbone
  Vector backbone: pcDNA3.1 neo
  Backbone manufacturer: Life Technologies
  Backbone size w/o insert (bp): 5316
  Vector type: Mammalian Expression
  Selectable markers: Neomycin (select with G418)
Growth in bacteria
  Bacterial resistance: Ampicillin, 100 μg/mL
  Growth temperature: 37°C
  Growth strain: DH5alpha
  Copy number: High Copy
Gene/Insert
  Gene/Insert name: human NKCC1 (synthetic) (alt names: Slc12A2 (synthetic); Na-K-Cl cotransporter)
  Species: H. sapiens (human), Synthetic
  Insert size (bp): 4479
  Mutation: C295A, C543M, C630S, C723S, C724V in hNKCC1 in NT17
  Entrez Gene: SLC12A2 (a.k.a. BSC, BSC-2, BSC2, CCC1, KILQS, NKCC1, PPP1R141)
  Promoter: CMV
  Tag / fusion protein: 3x Flag (N terminal on insert); mVenus (N terminal on insert)
  Cloning method: Restriction Enzyme; 5′ cloning site NheI (not destroyed); 3′ cloning site PmeI (not destroyed)
  Sequencing primers: 5′ CMV-F; 3′ BGH-rev
Terms and licenses: Academic/Nonprofit Terms; Industry Terms: Not Available to Industry
Depositor comments: Plasmid constructed from pcDNA3.1 Flag YFP hNKCC1 WT (NT17). See Addgene plasmid# 49085 (http://www.addgene.org/49085/) for plasmid map of wild-type construct.
How to cite: pcDNA3.1 Flag YFP hNKCC1 TM-cysteineless (NT859) was a gift from Biff Forbush (Addgene plasmid # 49078 ; http://n2t.net/addgene:49078 ; RRID:Addgene_49078)
