[The description below was written by a language model from this plasmid's Addgene catalogue record and pLannotate feature annotations shown in this document.]
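Description:
pcDNA3.1 Flag YFP hNKCC1 TM-cysteineless (NT859) is a mammalian expression plasmid of about 9.9 kb, built on the pcDNA3.1 neo backbone. It expresses a mutant form of the human Na-K-Cl cotransporter NKCC1 (SLC12A2). The plasmid is propagated in E. coli through a high-copy ColE1/pUC-type origin with ampicillin selection (AmpR, β-lactamase). It also retains the backbone's f1 phage origin. For selection in mammalian cells, an SV40 enhancer/early promoter drives the neo gene, followed by an SV40 poly(A) signal, allowing G418 selection of stable transfectants.

The expression cassette uses the CMV immediate-early enhancer and promoter, with a T7 promoter just upstream of the coding region, and ends at the bovine growth hormone polyadenylation signal. The open reading frame encodes an N-terminal 3xFLAG epitope, then a yellow fluorescent protein, then the full NKCC1 coding sequence. The catalogue entry names the fluorescent protein as mVenus, whereas the automated annotation matches it to mCitrine, a closely related Aequorea-derived YFP variant. The NKCC1 cDNA is synthetic and was designed with convenient restriction sites in a cassette-style layout. The insert lies between retained NheI and PmeI sites.

Relative to the wild-type parent construct (NT17), this version carries the substitutions C295A, C543M, C630S, C723S and C724V, which remove the cysteine residues located within the transmembrane domains. The FLAG tag permits immunodetection or purification, and the YFP reports expression and localisation. The record does not state a specific application beyond expressing this mutant in mammalian cells, though the associated publication concerns functional expression of NKCC1 from the synthetic cDNA and the removal of its cysteines. Some short annotated fragments (ble, lacI, HIV-1 LTR, bom) are probably backbone remnants or chance matches rather than functional parts.
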