Features (pLannotate 1.2.2; 22 found; start..end, strand, type, name):
     31..96      +  CDS            3xFLAG: three tandem FLAG® epitope tags, followed by an enterokinase cleavage site
    109..822     +  CDS            mCitrine: mCitrine is a basic (constitutively fluorescent) yellow fluorescent protein published in 2001, derived from Aequorea victoria.
    829..4590    +  CDS            SLC12A2: S12A2_HUMAN - Also known as NKCC1. Experimental evidence at protein level: Swiss-Prot protein existence level 1. Cation-chloride cotransporter which mediates the electroneutral transport of chloride, potassium and/or sodium ions across the membrane. Plays a vital role in the regulation of ionic balance and cell volume. From Homo sapiens (Human).
   4627..4851    +  polyA_signal   bGH poly(A) signal: bovine growth hormone polyadenylation signal
   4855..4876    +  promoter       SV40 promoter (fragment): SV40 enhancer and early promoter
   4897..5325    +  rep_origin     f1 ori (sequence partly withheld): f1 bacteriophage origin of replication; arrow indicates direction of (+) strand synthesis
   5339..5668    +  promoter       SV40 promoter: SV40 enhancer and early promoter
   5735..6526    +  CDS            neo: KKA2_KLEPN - Also known as kan, nptII. Experimental evidence at protein level: Swiss-Prot protein existence level 1. Resistance to kanamycin, neomycin, paromomycin, ribostamycin, butirosin and gentamicin B. From Klebsiella pneumoniae.
   6550..6708    +  CDS            ble (fragment): BLE_KLEPN - Experimental evidence at protein level: Swiss-Prot protein existence level 1. Binding protein with a strong affinity to the bleomycin family of antibiotics. Binds to CL990; an antimitotic-antibiotic compound. From Klebsiella pneumoniae.
   6703..6824    +  polyA_signal   SV40 poly(A) signal: SV40 polyadenylation signal
   6897..6913    -  protein_bind   lac operator: The lac repressor binds to the lac operator to inhibit transcription in E. coli. This inhibition can be relieved by adding lactose or isopropyl-β-D-thiogalactopyranoside (IPTG). lac repressor encoded by lacI
   6921..6951    -  promoter       lac promoter: promoter for the E. coli lac operon
   6966..6987    -  protein_bind   CAP binding site: CAP binding activates transcription in the presence of cAMP. E. coli catabolite activator protein
   7000..7092    -  CDS            lacI (fragment): lac repressor; lacI; The lac repressor binds to the lac operator to inhibit transcription in E. coli. This inhibition can be relieved by adding lactose or isopropyl-β-D-thiogalactopyranoside (IPTG).
   7275..7860    -  rep_origin     ori: high-copy-number ColE1/pMB1/pBR322/pUC origin of replication
   8031..8891    -  CDS            AmpR: β-lactamase; bla; confers resistance to ampicillin, carbenicillin, and related antibiotics
   8892..8996    -  promoter       AmpR promoter: bla
   9055..9107    -  misc_feature   bom (fragment): basis of mobility region from pBR322
   9262..9641    +  enhancer       CMV enhancer: human cytomegalovirus immediate early enhancer
   9642..9845    +  promoter       CMV promoter: human cytomegalovirus (CMV) immediate early promoter
   9841..9874    +  LTR            5' LTR (truncated) (fragment): truncated 5' long terminal repeat (LTR) from HIV-1
   9890..9908    +  promoter       T7 promoter: promoter for bacteriophage T7 RNA polymerase
>Addgene plasmid #49078 | pcDNA3.1 Flag YFP hNKCC1 TM-cysteineless (NT859) | depositor full sequence | sequence record 72207 | NT859
GCTAGCCCGGGCACGGCCGCCACCATGGGAGACTACAAAGACCATGACGGTGATTATAAAGATCACGACA
TCGACTACAAGGATGACGATGACAAGGGTGACCCTACCGTCAGCAAGGGCGAGGAGCTGTTCACCGGGGT
GGTGCCCATCCTGGTCGAGCTGGACGGCGACGTAAACGGCCACAAGTTCAGCGTGTCCGGCGAGGGCGAG
GGCGATGCCACCTACGGCAAGCTGACCCTGAAGTTCATCTGCACCACCGGCAAGCTGCCCGTGCCCTGGC
CCACCCTCGTGACCACCTTCGGCTACGGCCTGATGTGCTTCGCCCGCTACCCCGACCACATGAAGCAGCA
CGACTTCTTCAAGTCCGCCATGCCCGAAGGCTACGTCCAGGAGCGCACCATCTTCTTCAAGGACGACGGC
AACTACAAGACCCGCGCCGAGGTGAAGTTCGAGGGCGACACCCTGGTGAACCGCATCGAGCTGAAGGGCA
TCGACTTCAAGGAGGACGGCAACATCCTAGGGCACAAGCTGGAGTACAACTACAACAGCCACAACGTTTA
TATCATGGCCGACAAGCAGAAGAACGGCATCAAGGTGAACTTCAAGATCCGCCACAACATCGAGGACGGC
AGCGTGCAGCTCGCCGACCACTACCAGCAGAACACCCCCATCGGCGACGGCCCCGTGCTGCTGCCCGACA
ACCACTACCTGAGCTACCAGTCCAAACTGAGCAAAGACCCCAACGAGAAGCGCGATCACATGGTCCTGCT
GGAGTTCGTGACCGCCGCCGGGATCACTCTCGGCATGGACGAGCTCTACAAGGGTGACCTGGAGCCGAGG
CCCACGGCTCCTAGCTCCGGCGCGCCAGGCCTCGCCGGAGTCGGCGAAACGCCGAGCGCCGCTGCGCTGG
CCGCAGCCAGGGTGGAACTGCCCGGAACCGCTGTGCCCTCGGTGCCGGAGGATGCTGCGCCCGCGAGCCG
GGACGGGGGCGGGGTCCGCGATGAGGGACCAGCCGCCGCCGGTGACGGCCTGGGCAGACCCTTGGGGCCT
ACCCCGAGCCAGAGCCGTTTCCAGGTGGACCTCGTTTCCGAGAACGCAGGGCGGGCTGCTGCTGCGGCGG
CGGCGGCTGCTGCGGCCGCCGCCGCTGCTGGTGCCGGGGCGGGGGCCAAGCAGACTCCTGCCGACGGGGA
AGCCAGCGGCGAGAGCGAGCCAGCTAAAGGCAGCGAGGAAGCCAAAGGCCGCTTCCGCGTTAACTTCGTA
GATCCTGCTGCCAGCTCGTCCGCAGAAGATAGCCTGTCAGATGCCGCCGGGGTCGGAGTCGATGGACCCA
ACGTGAGCTTCCAGAACGGCGGGGACACGGTACTGAGCGAGGGCAGCAGCCTCCATTCCGGTGGCGGCGG
CGGCTCCGGCCACCACCAGCACTACTATTATGATACCCACACCAACACCTACTATCTGCGCACCTTCGGC
CACAACACAATGGACGCGGTACCCAGGATCGACCACTACCGGCACACAGCCGCGCAGCTCGGCGAGAAGC
TGCTCCGGCCTAGCCTGGCCGAGCTGCATGACGAGCTGGAAAAGGAACCTTTTGAGGATGGCTTTGCAAA
TGGGGAAGAAAGCACTCCAACACGTGATGCTGTGGTCACGTACACGGCCGAAAGTAAAGGAGTCGTGAAG
TTTGGCTGGATCAAGGGTGTACTGGTACGTGCCATGTTAAACATTTGGGGTGTGATGCTTTTCATTCGTC
TCTCATGCGTCTCTGCTGTGGTCACGTACACGGCCGAAAGTAAAGGAGTCGTGAAGTTTGGCTGGATCAA
GGGTGTACTAGTACGTTGTATGTTAAACATTTGGGGTGTGATGCTTTTCATTCGTCTCTCATGGATTGTG
GGACAAGCTGGAATTGGTCTATCAGTCCTTGTAATAATGATGGCTACTGTTGTGACAACTATCACAGGAT
TGTCCACTAGCGCCATCGCAACTAATGGATTTGTAAGGGGAGGCGGCGCATATTATTTAATATCTAGAAG
TCTAGGGCCTGAATTTGGTGGTGCCATTGGTCTAATCTTCGCCTTTGCCAACGCTGTTGCTGTTGCTATG
TATGTGGTTGGATTTGCAGAAACCGTGGTGGAGTTGCTGAAAGAACATTCCATTCTTATGATAGATGAAA
TCAATGACATCCGGATTATTGGAGCCATTACAGTCGTGATTCTTTTAGGTATCTCAGTAGCCGGTATGGA
GTGGGAAGCAAAAGCTCAGATTGTTCTTTTGGTGATCCTACTTCTTGCTATTGGTGATTTCGTCATAGGA
ACATTTATCCCACTCGAGAGCAAGAAGCCAAAAGGGTTTTTTGGCTATAAATCTGAAATCTTTAATGAGA
ACTTTGGCCCCGATTTTCGAGAAGAAGAAACTTTCTTTTCTGTATTTGCCATCTTTTTTCCTGCTGCAAC
TGGAATTCTGGCTGGCGCAAATATCTCAGGTGATCTTGCAGATCCTCAGTCAGCCATACCCAAAGGAACA
CTCCTAGCCATTTTAATTACTACATTGGTTTATGTAGGAATTGCCGTGTCTGTAGGTTCTATGGTCGTAC
GCGATGCCACTGGTAATGTTAATGACACTATCGTAACAGAGCTAACAAACTGTACTAGCGCAGCCTGCAA
ATTAAACTTTGATTTTTCATCTTGTGAATCCAGTCCTTGTAGCTACGGCCTAATGAACAACTTTCAGGTA
ATGAGTATGGTGTCAGGATTTACACCACTAATTTCCGCGGGCATATTCTCTGCCACTCTGTCTTCCGCAT
TAGCATCCCTAGTGAGTGCTCCCAAGATATTTCAGGCCCTATCCAAAGACAACATCTACCCCGCTTTCCA
GATGTTTGCTAAAGGTTATGGGAAAAATAATGAGCCATTACGTGGCTACATCTTAACATTCTTAATTGCA
CTTGGATTCATCTTAATTGCCGAACTGAATGTTATTGCACCAATTATCTCAAACTTCTTCCTTGCCAGCT
ATGCCCTCATCAATTTTTCAGTATTCCATGCTTCACTGGCAAAAAGCCCAGGATGGCGACCGGCATTTAA
ATACTACAATATGTGGATCTCACTTCTTGGAGCAATTCTTTCCGTGATAGTAATGTTCGTCATTAACTGG
TGGGCTGCTTTGCTAACCTACGTGATAGTCCTTGGTCTCTATATTTATGTTACCTACAAAAAACCCGATG
TGAATTGGGGATCCTCTACACAAGCCCTGACTTACCTCAATGCCCTGCAACATAGTATTAGGCTTTCTGG
CGTGGAGGACCATGTGAAAAACTTTAGGCCACAGTGTCTTGTTATGACAGGAGCGCCAAACTCACGGCCG
GCCTTACTTCATCTTGTTCACGATTTCACAAAAAATGTTGGTTTGATGATCTGTGGACACGTACACATGG
GACCACGCAGACAAGCCATGAAAGAAATGTCCATCGACCAAGCCAAATATCAGCGCTGGCTTATTAAGAA
CAAAATGAAGGCTTTTTATGCACCAGTACATGCAGATGACCTCAGAGAAGGGGCCCAATACTTGATGCAG
GCTGCTGGCCTGGGCCGTATGAAGCCAAACACACTAGTCCTTGGATTTAAGAAAGATTGGTTGCAAGCAG
ATATGAGGGATGTGGATATGTACATAAACTTATTTCACGATGCTTTTGACATACAATATGGCGTAGTGGT
TATTCGCCTAAAAGAAGGTCTGGATATTAGTCACCTGCAGGGACAAGAAGAATTATTGTCATCACAAGAG
AAATCTCCTGGCACCAAGGATGTCGTAGTAAGTGTGGAATATAGTAAAAAGTCCGATTTAGATACTTCGA
AACCCCTCAGTGAAAAACCAATTACCCATAAAGTCGAGGAAGAAGATGGCAAGACTGCAACTCAACCACT
GTTGAAAAAAGAATCCAAAGGCCCTATTGTGCCTTTGAATGTAGCTGACCAAAAGCTTCTTGAAGCTAGT
ACACAGTTTCAGAAAAAACAAGGAAAGAATACTATTGATGTCTGGTGGCTTTTTGATGACGGAGGTCTGA
CCTTATTGATACCTTACCTTCTGACGACCAAGAAAAAATGGAAAGACTGTAAGATCAGAGTATTCATTGG
TGGAAAGATAAACAGAATAGACCATGACCGGAGAGCGATGGCTACTTTACTGAGCAAGTTCAGAATCGAT
TTTTCTGACATCATGGTTCTAGGAGACATCAATACCAAACCAAAGAAAGAAAACATTATAGCTTTCGAGG
AAATCATTGAGCCATACAGACTTCACGAAGATGATAAAGAGCAAGATATCGCAGATAAAATGAAAGAAGA
TGAACCCTGGCGAATAACAGATAATGAATTGGAGCTGTATAAGACCAAGACATACCGGCAGATCAGGTTA
AATGAGTTATTAAAGGAACATTCAAGCACAGCTAACATTATTGTGATGAGTTTACCGGTCGCACGAAAGG
GTGCCGTTTCTAGTGCTCTCTACATGGCATGGTTAGAAGCACTATCTAAGGATCTACCACCAATCCTACT
AGTTCGTGGGAATCATCAGAGTGTCCTTACCTTCTATTCATAATTAATTAAGTTTAAACCCGCTGATCAG
CCTCGACTGTGCCTTCTAGTTGCCAGCCATCTGTTGTTTGCCCCTCCCCCGTGCCTTCCTTGACCCTGGA
AGGTGCCACTCCCACTGTCCTTTCCTAATAAAATGAGGAAATTGCATCGCATTGTCTGAGTAGGTGTCAT
TCTATTCTGGGGGGTGGGGTGGGGCAGGACAGCAAGGGGGAGGATTGGGAAGACAATAGCAGGCATGCTG
GGGATGCGGTGGGCTCTATGGCTTCTGAGGCGGAAAGAACCAGCTGGGGCTCTAGGGGGTATCCCC
[124 nt withheld, positions 4897-5020]
C
[91 nt withheld, positions 5022-5112]
A
[49 nt withheld, positions 5114-5162]
CCTTTGACGTTGGAGTCCACGTTCTTT
[37 nt withheld, positions 5190-5226]
ACCCTATCTCGGTCTATTCTTTTGATTTATAAGGGATTTTGCCGATTTCGGCCTATTGGTTAAAAAATGA
GCTGATTTAACAAAAATTTAACGCGAATTAATTCTGTGGAATGTGTGTCAGTTAGGGTGTGGAAAGTCCC
CAGGCTCCCCAGCAGGCAGAAGTATGCAAAGCATGCATCTCAATTAGTCAGCAACCAGGTGTGGAAAGTC
CCCAGGCTCCCCAGCAGGCAGAAGTATGCAAAGCATGCATCTCAATTAGTCAGCAACCATAGTCCCGCCC
CTAACTCCGCCCATCCCGCCCCTAACTCCGCCCAGTTCCGCCCATTCTCCGCCCCATGGCTGACTAATTT
TTTTTATTTATGCAGAGGCCGAGGCCGCCTCTGCCTCTGAGCTATTCCAGAAGTAGTGAGGAGGCTTTTT
TGGAGGCCTAGGCTTTTGCAAAAAGCTCCCGGGAGCTTGTATATCCATTTTCGGATCTGATCAAGAGACA
GGATGAGGATCGTTTCGCATGATTGAACAAGATGGATTGCACGCAGGTTCTCCGGCCGCTTGGGTGGAGA
GGCTATTCGGCTATGACTGGGCACAACAGACAATCGGCTGCTCTGATGCCGCCGTGTTCCGGCTGTCAGC
GCAGGGGCGCCCGGTTCTTTTTGTCAAGACCGACCTGTCCGGTGCCCTGAATGAACTGCAGGACGAGGCA
GCGCGGCTATCGTGGCTGGCCACGACGGGCGTTCCTTGCGCAGCTGTGCTCGACGTTGTCACTGAAGCGG
GAAGGGACTGGCTGCTATTGGGCGAAGTGCCGGGGCAGGATCTCCTGTCATCTCACCTTGCTCCTGCCGA
GAAAGTATCCATCATGGCTGATGCAATGCGGCGGCTGCATACGCTTGATCCGGCTACCTGCCCATTCGAC
CACCAAGCGAAACATCGCATCGAGCGAGCACGTACTCGGATGGAAGCCGGTCTTGTCGATCAGGATGATC
TGGACGAAGAGCATCAGGGGCTCGCGCCAGCCGAACTGTTCGCCAGGCTCAAGGCGCGCATGCCCGACGG
CGAGGATCTCGTCGTGACCCATGGCGATGCCTGCTTGCCGAATATCATGGTGGAAAATGGCCGCTTTTCT
GGATTCATCGACTGTGGCCGGCTGGGTGTGGCGGACCGCTATCAGGACATAGCGTTGGCTACCCGTGATA
TTGCTGAAGAGCTTGGCGGCGAATGGGCTGACCGCTTCCTCGTGCTTTACGGTATCGCCGCTCCCGATTC
GCAGCGCATCGCCTTCTATCGCCTTCTTGACGAGTTCTTCTGAGCGGGACTCTGGGGTTCGAAATGACCG
ACCAAGCGACGCCCAACCTGCCATCACGAGATTTCGATTCCACCGCCGCCTTCTATGAAAGGTTGGGCTT
CGGAATCGTTTTCCGGGACGCCGGCTGGATGATCCTCCAGCGCGGGGATCTCATGCTGGAGTTCTTCGCC
CACCCCAACTTGTTTATTGCAGCTTATAATGGTTACAAATAAAGCAATAGCATCACAAATTTCACAAATA
AAGCATTTTTTTCACTGCATTCTAGTTGTGGTTTGTCCAAACTCATCAATGTATCTTATCATGTCTGTAT
ACCGTCGACCTCTAGCTAGAGCTTGGCGTAATCATGGTCATAGCTGTTTCCTGTGTGAAATTGTTATCCG
CTCACAATTCCACACAACATACGAGCCGGAAGCATAAAGTGTAAAGCCTGGGGTGCCTAATGAGTGAGCT
AACTCACATTAATTGCGTTGCGCTCACTGCCCGCTTTCCAGTCGGGAAACCTGTCGTGCCAGCTGCATTA
ATGAATCGGCCAACGCGCGGGGAGAGGCGGTTTGCGTATTGGGCGCTCTTCCGCTTCCTCGCTCACTGAC
TCGCTGCGCTCGGTCGTTCGGCTGCGGCGAGCGGTATCAGCTCACTCAAAGGCGGTAATACGGTTATCCA
CAGAATCAGGGGATAACGCAGGAAAGAACATGTGAGCAAAAGGCCAGCAAAAGGCCAGGAACCGTAAAAA
GGCCGCGTTGCTGGCGTTTTTCCATAGGCTCCGCCCCCCTGACGAGCATCACAAAAATCGACGCTCAAGT
CAGAGGTGGCGAAACCCGACAGGACTATAAAGATACCAGGCGTTTCCCCCTGGAAGCTCCCTCGTGCGCT
CTCCTGTTCCGACCCTGCCGCTTACCGGATACCTGTCCGCCTTTCTCCCTTCGGGAAGCGTGGCGCTTTC
TCATAGCTCACGCTGTAGGTATCTCAGTTCGGTGTAGGTCGTTCGCTCCAAGCTGGGCTGTGTGCACGAA
CCCCCCGTTCAGCCCGACCGCTGCGCCTTATCCGGTAACTATCGTCTTGAGTCCAACCCGGTAAGACACG
ACTTATCGCCACTGGCAGCAGCCACTGGTAACAGGATTAGCAGAGCGAGGTATGTAGGCGGTGCTACAGA
GTTCTTGAAGTGGTGGCCTAACTACGGCTACACTAGAAGAACAGTATTTGGTATCTGCGCTCTGCTGAAG
CCAGTTACCTTCGGAAAAAGAGTTGGTAGCTCTTGATCCGGCAAACAAACCACCGCTGGTAGCGGTTTTT
TTGTTTGCAAGCAGCAGATTACGCGCAGAAAAAAAGGATCTCAAGAAGATCCTTTGATCTTTTCTACGGG
GTCTGACGCTCAGTGGAACGAAAACTCACGTTAAGGGATTTTGGTCATGAGATTATCAAAAAGGATCTTC
ACCTAGATCCTTTTAAATTAAAAATGAAGTTTTAAATCAATCTAAAGTATATATGAGTAAACTTGGTCTG
ACAGTTACCAATGCTTAATCAGTGAGGCACCTATCTCAGCGATCTGTCTATTTCGTTCATCCATAGTTGC
CTGACTCCCCGTCGTGTAGATAACTACGATACGGGAGGGCTTACCATCTGGCCCCAGTGCTGCAATGATA
CCGCGAGACCCACGCTCACCGGCTCCAGATTTATCAGCAATAAACCAGCCAGCCGGAAGGGCCGAGCGCA
GAAGTGGTCCTGCAACTTTATCCGCCTCCATCCAGTCTATTAATTGTTGCCGGGAAGCTAGAGTAAGTAG
TTCGCCAGTTAATAGTTTGCGCAACGTTGTTGCCATTGCTACAGGCATCGTGGTGTCACGCTCGTCGTTT
GGTATGGCTTCATTCAGCTCCGGTTCCCAACGATCAAGGCGAGTTACATGATCCCCCATGTTGTGCAAAA
AAGCGGTTAGCTCCTTCGGTCCTCCGATCGTTGTCAGAAGTAAGTTGGCCGCAGTGTTATCACTCATGGT
TATGGCAGCACTGCATAATTCTCTTACTGTCATGCCATCCGTAAGATGCTTTTCTGTGACTGGTGAGTAC
TCAACCAAGTCATTCTGAGAATAGTGTATGCGGCGACCGAGTTGCTCTTGCCCGGCGTCAATACGGGATA
ATACCGCGCCACATAGCAGAACTTTAAAAGTGCTCATCATTGGAAAACGTTCTTCGGGGCGAAAACTCTC
AAGGATCTTACCGCTGTTGAGATCCAGTTCGATGTAACCCACTCGTGCACCCAACTGATCTTCAGCATCT
TTTACTTTCACCAGCGTTTCTGGGTGAGCAAAAACAGGAAGGCAAAATGCCGCAAAAAAGGGAATAAGGG
CGACACGGAAATGTTGAATACTCATACTCTTCCTTTTTCAATATTATTGAAGCATTTATCAGGGTTATTG
TCTCATGAGCGGATACATATTTGAATGTATTTAGAAAAATAAACAAATAGGGGTTCCGCGCACATTTCCC
CGAAAAGTGCCACCTGACGTCGACGGATCGGGAGATCTCCCGATCCCCTATGGTGCACTCTCAGTACAAT
CTGCTCTGATGCCGCATAGTTAAGCCAGTATCTGCTCCCTGCTTGTGTGTTGGAGGTCGCTGAGTAGTGC
GCGAGCAAAATTTAAGCTACAACAAGGCAAGGCTTGACCGACAATTGCATGAAGAATCTGCTTAGGGTTA
GGCGTTTTGCGCTGCTTCGCGATGTACGGGCCAGATATACGCGTTGACATTGATTATTGACTAGTTATTA
ATAGTAATCAATTACGGGGTCATTAGTTCATAGCCCATATATGGAGTTCCGCGTTACATAACTTACGGTA
AATGGCCCGCCTGGCTGACCGCCCAACGACCCCCGCCCATTGACGTCAATAATGACGTATGTTCCCATAG
TAACGCCAATAGGGACTTTCCATTGACGTCAATGGGTGGAGTATTTACGGTAAACTGCCCACTTGGCAGT
ACATCAAGTGTATCATATGCCAAGTACGCCCCCTATTGACGTCAATGACGGTAAATGGCCCGCCTGGCAT
TATGCCCAGTACATGACCTTATGGGACTTTCCTACTTGGCAGTACATCTACGTATTAGTCATCGCTATTA
CCATGGTGATGCGGTTTTGGCAGTACATCAATGGGCGTGGATAGCGGTTTGACTCACGGGGATTTCCAAG
TCTCCACCCCATTGACGTCAATGGGAGTTTGTTTTGGCACCAAAATCAACGGGACTTTCCAAAATGTCGT
AACAACTCCGCCCCATTGACGCAAATGGGCGGTAGGCGTGTACGGTGGGAGGTCTATATAAGCAGAGCTC
TCTGGCTAACTAGAGAACCCACTGCTTACTGGCTTATCGAAATTAATACGACTCACTATAGGGAGACCCA
AGCTG
