>Addgene plasmid #49078 | pcDNA3.1 Flag YFP hNKCC1 TM-cysteineless (NT859) | addgene partial sequence | sequence record 73533 | EGFP-C 5'-CATGGTCCTGCTGGAGTTCGTG-3'
AGGGTGACCTGGAGCCGAGGCCCACGGCTCCTAGCTCCGGCGCGCCAGGCCTCGCCGGAGTCGGCGAAAC
GCCGAGCGCCGCTGCGCTGGCCGCAGCCAGGGTGGAACTGCCCGGAACCGCTGTGCCCTCGGTGCCGGAG
GATGCTGCGCCCGCGAGCCGGGACGGGGGCGGGGTCCGCGATGAGGGACCAGCCGCCGCCGGTGACGGCC
TGGGCAGACCCTTGGGGCCTACCCCGAGCCAGAGCCGTTTCCAGGTGGACCTCGTTTCCGAGAACGCAGG
GCGGGCTGCTGCTGCGGCGGCGGCGGCTGCTGCGGCCGCCGCCGCTGCTGGTGCCGGGGCGGGGGCCAAG
CAGACTCCTGCCGACGGGGAAGCCAGCGGCGAGAGCGAGCCAGCTAAAGGCAGCGAGGAAGCCAAAGGCC
GCTTCCGCGTTAACTTCGTAGATCCTGCTGCCAGCTCGTCCGCAGAAGATAGCCTGTCAGATGCCGCCGG
GGTCGGAGTCGATGGACCCAACGTGAGCTTCCAGAACGGCGGGGACACGGTACTGAGCGAGGGCAGCAGC
CTCCATTCCGGTGGCGGCGGCGGCTCCGGCCACCACCAGCACTACTATTATGATACCCACACCAACACCT
ACTATCTGCGCACCTTCGGCCACAACACAATGGACGCGGTACCCAGGATCGACCACTACCGGCACACAGC
CGCGCAGCTCGGCGAGAAGCTGCTCCGGCCTAGCCTGGCCGAGCTGCATGACGAGCTGGAAAAGGAACCT
TTTGAGGATGGCTTTGCAAATGGGGAAGAAAGCACTCCAACACGTGATGCTGTGGTCACGTACACGGCCG
AAAGTAAAGGAGTCGTGAAGTTTGGCTGGATCAAGGGTGTACTGGTACGTGCCATGTTAAACATTTGGGG
TGTGATGCTTTTCATTCGTCTCTCATGGATTG
