>Addgene plasmid #49078 | pcDNA3.1 Flag YFP hNKCC1 TM-cysteineless (NT859) | addgene partial sequence | sequence record 73550 | BGH-rev
ATTATGAATAGAAGGTAAGGACACTCTGATGATTCCCACGAACTAGTAGGATTGGTGGTAGATCCTTAGA
TAGTGCTTCTAACCATGCCATGTAGAGAGCACTAGAAACGGCACCCTTTCGTGCGACCGGTAAACTCATC
ACAATAATGTTAGCTGTGCTTGAATGTTCCTTTAATAACTCATTTAACCTGATCTGCCGGTATGTCTTGG
TCTTATACAGCTCCAATTCATTATCTGTTATTCGCCAGGGTTCATCTTCTTTCATTTTATCTGCGATATC
TTGCTCTTTATCATCTTCGTGAAGTCTGTATGGCTCAATGATTTCCTCGAAAGCTATAATGTTTTCTTTC
TTTGGTTTGGTATTGATGTCTCCTAGAACCATGATGTCAGAAAAATCGATTCTGAACTTGCTCAGTAAAG
TAGCCATCGCTCTCCGGTCATGGTCTATTCTGTTTATCTTTCCACCAATGAATACTCTGATCTTACAGTC
TTTCCATTTTTTCTTGGTCGTCAGAAGGTAAGGTATCAATAAGGTCAGACCTCCGTCATCAAAAAGCCAC
CAGACATCAATAGTATTCTTTCCTTGTTTTTTCTGAAACTGTGTACTAGCTTCAAGAAGCTTTTGGTCAG
CTACATTCAAAGGCACAATAGGGCCTTTGGATTCTTTTTTCAACAGTGGTTGAGTTGCAGTCTTGCCATC
TTCTTCCTCGACTTTATGGGTAATTGGTTTTTCACTGAGGGGTTTCGAAGTATCTAAATCGGACTTTTTA
CTATATTCCACACTTACTACGACATCCTTGGTGCCAGGAGATTTCTCTTGTGATGACAATAATTCTTCTT
GTCCCTGCAGGTGACTAATATCCAGACCTTCTTTTAGGCGAATAACCACTACGCCATATTGTATGTCAAA
AGCATCGTGAAATAAGTTTATGTACATATCCACATCCCTCATATCTGCTTGCAACCAATCTTTCTTAAAT
CC
