>Addgene plasmid #49078 | pcDNA3.1 Flag YFP hNKCC1 TM-cysteineless (NT859) | addgene partial sequence | sequence record 73821 | hNKCC1-int-R 5'-ATATTTGGCTTGGTCGATGG-3'
CCATGTGTACGTGTCCACAGATCATCAAACCAACATTTTTTGTGAAATCGTGAACAAGATGAAGTAAGGC
CGGCCGTGAGTTTGGCGCTCCTGTCATAACAAGACACTGTGGCCTAAAGTTTTTCACATGGTCCTCCACG
CCAGAAAGCCTAATACTATGTTGCAGGGCATTGAGGTAAGTCAGGGCTTGTGTAGAGGATCCCCAATTCA
CATCGGGTTTTTTGTAGGTAACATAAATATAGAGACCAAGGACTATCACGTAGGTTAGCAAAGCAGCCCA
CCAGTTAATGACGAACATTACTATCACGGAAAGAATTGCTCCAAGAAGTGAGATCCACATATTGTAGTAT
TTAAATGCCGGTCGCCATCCTGGGCTTTTTGCCAGTGAAGCATGGAATACTGAAAAATTGATGAGGGCAT
AGCTGGCAAGGAAGAAGTTTGAGATAATTGGTGCAATAACATTCAGTTCGGCAATTAAGATGAATCCAAG
TGCAATTAAGAATGTTAAGATGTAGCCACGTAATGGCTCATTATTTTTCCCATAACCTTTAGCAAACATC
TGGAAAGCGGGGTAGATGTTGTCTTTGGATAGGGCCTGAAATATCTTGGGAGCACTCACTAGGGATGCTA
ATGCGGAAGACAGAGTGGCAGAGAATATGCCCGCGGAAATTAGTGGTGTAAATCCTGACACCATACTCAT
TACCTGAAAGTTGTTCATTAGGCCGTAGCTACAAGGACTGGATTCACAAGATGAAAAATCAAAGTTTAAT
TTGCAGGCTGCGCTAGTACAGTTTGTTAGCTCTGTTACGATAGTGTCATTAACATTACCAGTGGCATCGC
GTACGACCATAGAACCTACAGACACGGCAATTCCTACATAAACCAATGTAGTAATTAAAATGGCTAGGAG
TGTTCCTTTGGGTATGGCTGACTG
